>Addgene plasmid #244108 | pNoRBP.iGlucoSnFR2.H348H.HaloTag | addgene full sequence | sequence record 487004 | Addgene NGS Result
GATCTCGATCCCGCGAAATTAATACGACTCACTATAGGGAGATCACAACGGTTTCCCTCTAGAAATAATT
TTGTTTAACTTTAAGAAGGAGATATACATATGAGATCTAAGCTGGAGATTTTCTCTTGGTGGGCTGGGGA
TGAAGGCCCTGCCCTGGAGGCACTCATCAGACTGTATAAACAGAAGTATCCTGGAGTAGAGGTGATAAAC
GCCACTGTCACCGGAGGTGCCGGTGTAAATGCTCGCGCTGTCCTTAAGACAAGGATGCTTGGTGGTGATC
CTCCTGATACATTTCAAGTTGCAGCAGGGATGGAGTTGATAGGCACATGGGTGGTGGCTAACAGAATGGA
GGATCTCAGCGCCTTGTTTCGACAAGAGGGTTGGCTTCAAGCCTTCCCCAAGGGCCTTATTGATCTGATT
AGTTATAAAGGTGGTATATGGAGTGTGCCCGTTAATATTCACAGGTCAAACGTAATGTGGTATTTGCCTG
CAAAGCTAAAAGAGTGGGGAGTTAACCCCCCACGGACTTGGGATGAGTTTCTTGCCACCTGTCAAACACT
TAAACAAAAGGGTCTGGAAGCTCCACTGGCTCTCGGGGAAAATTGGACACAACAACACCTCTGGGAGAGT
GTCGCCTTGGCTGTATTGGGGCCTGATGATTGGAATAATCTGTGGAATGGGAAGCTGAAGTTCACAGACC
CTAAAGCAGTTAGGGCATGGGAAGTCTTTGGCCGCGTTTTGGACTGTGCCAACAAGGATGCAGCAGGCTT
GTCTTGGCAGCAAGCTGTCGATCGGGTAGTACAGGGGAAAGCCGCTTTTAACGTAATGGGCGACTGGGCA
GCAGGATATATGACTACCACTCTCAAGTTGAAGCCTGGTACAGATTTCGCATGGGCACCAAGTCCCGGGA
CACAGGGCGTCTTTATGATGGTTTCCGACTCTTTCGGACTTCCCAAAGGAGCCAAAAATCGACAAAACGC
TATCAACTGGCTTCGATTGGTCGGCTCTAAAGAAGGTCAAGATACATTCAACCCACTGAAAGGGTCCATC
GCTGCTCGGCTCGATAGCGACCCAAGCAAGTATCCGTGTAACGTCTATATCACCGCCGACAAGCAGAAGA
ACGGCATCAAGGCGAACTTCAAGATCCGCCACAACGTGGAGGACGGCAGCGTGCAGCTCGCCGACCACTA
CCAGCAGAACACCCCCATCGGCGACGGCCCCGTGCTGCTGCCCGACAACCACTACCTGGTGACCCAGTCC
GTGCTGAGCAAAGACCCCAACGAGAAGCGCGATCACATGGTCCTGCTGGAGTTCGTGACCGCCGCCGGGA
TCACTCTCGGCATGGACGAGCTGTACAAGGGCGGTACCGGAGGGAGCATGAGCAAGGGCGAGGAGCTGTT
CACCGGGGTGGTGCCCATCCTGGTCGAGCTGGACGGCGACGTAAACGGCCACAAGTTCAGCGTGCGCGGC
GAGGGCGAGGGCGATGCCACCAACGGCAAGCTGACCCTGAAGTTCATCTGCACCACCGGCAAGCTGCCCG
TGCCCTGGCCCACCCTCGTGACCACCCTGACCTACGGCGTGCAGTGCTTCAGCCGCTACCCCGACCACAT
GAAGCAGCACGACTTCTTCAAGTCCGCCATGCCCGAAGGCTACGTCCAGGAGCGCACCATCAGCTTCAAG
GACGACGGCACCTACAAGACCCGCGCCGAGGTGAAGTTCGAGGGCGACACCCTGGTGAACCGCATCGAGC
TGAAGGGCATCGACTTCAAGGAGGACGGCAACATCCTGGGGCACAAGCTGGAGTACAACTTTAACAACCC
CAACGCATACGGACAGAGTGCAATGCGAGATTGGCGGAGTAATCGCATCGTTGGCTCCCTGGTACACGGA
GCAGTGGCCCCTGAAAGCTCCATGTCACAATTCGGAACAGTAATGGAAATTTTCCTGCAAACACGCAACC
CACAAGCAGCAGCAAATGCAGCACAAGCTATTGCTGACCAAGTTGGCCTGGGTCGCCTTGGTCAGCTGCA
GGGCGGAGGCTCGGGCGGAGGTGGGTCGGGTGGCGGCGGATCAATGGCCGAGATCGGCACCGGCTTCCCC
TTCGACCCCCACTACGTGGAGGTGCTGGGCGAGCGCATGCACTACGTTGACGTGGGCCCCCGCGACGGCA
CCCCCGTGCTGTTCCTGCACGGCAACCCCACCAGCAGCTACGTGTGGCGCAACATCATCCCCCACGTGGC
CCCCACCCACCGCACTATCGCCCCCGACCTGATCGGCATGGGCAAGAGCGACAAGCCCGACCTGGGCTAC
TTCTTCGACGACCACGTGCGCTTCATGGACGCCTTCATCGAGGCCCTGGGCCTGGAGGAGGTGGTGCTGG
TGATCCACGACTGGGGCAGCGCCCTGGGCTTCCACTGGGCCAAGCGCAACCCCGAGCGCGTGAAGGGCAT
CGCCTTCATGGAGTTCATCCGCCCCATCCCCACCTGGGACGAGTGGCCCGAGTTCGCCCGCGAGACCTTC
CAGGCCTTCCGCACCACCGACGTGGGCCGCAAGCTGATCATCGACCAGAACGTGTTCATCGAGGGCACCC
TGCCCATGGGCGTGGTGCGCCCCCTGACCGAGGTGGAGATGGACCACTACCGCGAGCCCTTCCTGAACCC
CGTGGACCGCGAGCCCCTGTGGCGCTTCCCCAACGAGCTGCCCATCGCCGGCGAGCCCGCCAACATCGTG
GCCCTGGTGGAGGAGTACATGGACTGGCTGCACCAGAGCCCCGTGCCCAAGCTGCTGTTCTGGGGCACCC
CCGGCGTGCTGATCCCCCCCGCCGAGGCCGCCCGCCTGGCCAAGAGCCTGCCCAACGTTAAGGCCGTGGA
CATCGGCCCCGGCCTGAACCTGCTCCAGGAGGACAACCCCGACCTGATCGGCAGCGAGATCGCCCGCTGG
CTGAGCACCCTCGAGATCAGCGGCCATCACCATCACCACCATTAAGAATTCGAAGCTTGATCCGGCTGCT
AACAAAGCCCGAAAGGAAGCTGAGTTGGCTGCTGCCACCGCTGAGCAATAACTAGCATAACCCCTTGGGG
CCTCTAAACGGGTCTTGAGGGGTTTTTTGCTGAAAGGAGGAACTATATCCGGATCTGGCGTAATAGCGAA
GAGGCCCGCACCGATCGCCCTTCCCAACAGTTGCGCAGCCTGAATGGCGAATGGG
[124 nt withheld, positions 3206-3329]
C
[91 nt withheld, positions 3331-3421]
A
[49 nt withheld, positions 3423-3471]
CCTTTGACGTTGGAGTCCACGTTCTTT
[37 nt withheld, positions 3499-3535]
ACCCTATCTCGGTCTATTCTTTTGATTTATAAGGGATTTTGCCGATTTCGGCCTATTGGTTAAAAAATGA
GCTGATTTAACAAAAATTTAACGCGAATTTTAACAAAATATTAACGCTTACAATTTAGGTGGCACTTTTC
GGGGAAATGTGCGCGGAACCCCTATTTGTTTATTTTTCTAAATACATTCAAATATGTATCCGCTCATGAG
ACAATAACCCTGATAAATGCTTCAATAATATTGAAAAAGGAAGAGTATGAGTATTCAACATTTCCGTGTC
GCCCTTATTCCCTTTTTTGCGGCATTTTGCCTTCCTGTTTTTGCTCACCCAGAAACGCTGGTGAAAGTAA
AAGATGCTGAAGATCAGTTGGGTGCACGAGTGGGTTACATCGAACTGGATCTCAACAGCGGTAAGATCCT
TGAGAGTTTTCGCCCCGAAGAACGTTTTCCAATGATGAGCACTTTTAAAGTTCTGCTATGTGGCGCGGTA
TTATCCCGTATTGACGCCGGGCAAGAGCAACTCGGTCGCCGCATACACTATTCTCAGAATGACTTGGTTG
AGTACTCACCAGTCACAGAAAAGCATCTTACGGATGGCATGACAGTAAGAGAATTATGCAGTGCTGCCAT
AACCATGAGTGATAACACTGCGGCCAACTTACTTCTGACAACGATCGGAGGACCGAAGGAGCTAACCGCT
TTTTTGCACAACATGGGGGATCATGTAACTCGCCTTGATCGTTGGGAACCGGAGCTGAATGAAGCCATAC
CAAACGACGAGCGTGACACCACGATGCCTGTAGCAATGGCAACAACGTTGCGCAAACTATTAACTGGCGA
ACTACTTACTCTAGCTTCCCGGCAACAATTAATAGACTGGATGGAGGCGGATAAAGTTGCAGGACCACTT
CTGCGCTCGGCCCTTCCGGCTGGCTGGTTTATTGCTGATAAATCTGGAGCCGGTGAGCGTGGGTCTCGCG
GTATCATTGCAGCACTGGGGCCAGATGGTAAGCCCTCCCGTATCGTAGTTATCTACACGACGGGGAGTCA
GGCAACTATGGATGAACGAAATAGACAGATCGCTGAGATAGGTGCCTCACTGATTAAGCATTGGTAACTG
TCAGACCAAGTTTACTCATATATACTTTAGATTGATTTAAAACTTCATTTTTAATTTAAAAGGATCTAGG
TGAAGATCCTTTTTGATAATCTCATGACCAAAATCCCTTAACGTGAGTTTTCGTTCCACTGAGCGTCAGA
CCCCGTAGAAAAGATCAAAGGATCTTCTTGAGATCCTTTTTTTCTGCGCGTAATCTGCTGCTTGCAAACA
AAAAAACCACCGCTACCAGCGGTGGTTTGTTTGCCGGATCAAGAGCTACCAACTCTTTTTCCGAAGGTAA
CTGGCTTCAGCAGAGCGCAGATACCAAATACTGTTCTTCTAGTGTAGCCGTAGTTAGGCCACCACTTCAA
GAACTCTGTAGCACCGCCTACATACCTCGCTCTGCTAATCCTGTTACCAGTGGCTGCTGCCAGTGGCGAT
AAGTCGTGTCTTACCGGGTTGGACTCAAGACGATAGTTACCGGATAAGGCGCAGCGGTCGGGCTGAACGG
GGGGTTCGTGCACACAGCCCAGCTTGGAGCGAACGACCTACACCAAACTGAGATACCTACAGCGTGAGCT
ATGAGAAAGCGCCACGCTTCCCGAAGGGAGAAAGGCGGACAGGTATCCGGTAAGCGGCAGGGTCGGAACA
GGAGAGCGCACGAGGGAGCTTCCAGGGGGAAACGCCTGGTATCTTTATAGTCCTGTCGGGTTTCGCCACC
TCTGACTTGAGCGTCGATTTTTGTGATGCTCGTCAGGGGGGCGGAGCCTATGGAAAAACGCCAGCAACGC
GGCCTTTTTACGGTTCCTGGCCTTTTGCTGGCCTTTTGCTCACATGTTCTTTCCTGCGTTATCCCCTGAT
TCTGTGGATAACCGTATTACCGCCTTTGAGTGAGCTGATACCGCTCGCCGCAGCCGAACGACCGAGCGCA
GCGAGTCAGTGAGCGAGGAAGCGGAAGAGCGCCCAATACGCAAACCGCCTCTCCCCGCGCGTTGGCCGAT
TCATTAATGCAG
Features (pLannotate 1.2.2; 12 found; start..end, strand, type, name):
     20..38      +  promoter       T7 promoter: promoter for bacteriophage T7 RNA polymerase
     70..92      +  RBS            RBS: efficient ribosome binding site from bacteriophage T7 gene 10 (Olins and Rangwala, 1989)
   1090..1809    +  CDS            cEGFP: cEGFP is a basic (constitutively fluorescent) green fluorescent protein published in 2008, derived from Aequorea victoria.
   2074..2952    +  CDS            dhaA: DHAA_PSEPV - Experimental evidence at protein level: Swiss-Prot protein existence level 1. Catalyzes hydrolytic cleavage of carbon-halogen bonds in halogenated aliphatic compounds, leading to the formation of the corresponding primary alcohols, halide ions and protons. Has a broad substrate specificity, as it is able to dehalogenate mono- and di- chlorinated and brominated alkanes (up to at least C10), and the two isomers of 1,3-dichloropropene to 3-chloroallyl alcohol; the highest activity was found with 1,2-dibromoethane, while no activity was observed with the analog 1,2-dichloroethane. Fro
   3005..3054    +  CDS            SET1 (fragment): solubility-enhancement tag derived from T7 phage gene 10B
   3062..3109    +  terminator     T7 terminator: transcription terminator for bacteriophage T7 RNA polymerase
   3135..3201    +  CDS            lacZα (fragment): LacZα fragment of β-galactosidase; lacZ fragment
   3206..3634    +  rep_origin     f1 ori (sequence partly withheld): f1 bacteriophage origin of replication; arrow indicates direction of (+) strand synthesis
   3687..3791    +  promoter       AmpR promoter: bla
   3792..4652    +  CDS            AmpR: β-lactamase; bla; confers resistance to ampicillin, carbenicillin, and related antibiotics
   4823..5411    +  rep_origin     ori: high-copy-number ColE1/pMB1/pBR322/pUC origin of replication
   5594..5647    +  CDS            lacI (fragment): lac repressor; lacI; The lac repressor binds to the lac operator to inhibit transcription in E. coli. This inhibition can be relieved by adding lactose or isopropyl-β-D-thiogalactopyranoside (IPTG).
