[The description below was written by a language model from this plasmid's Addgene catalogue record and pLannotate feature annotations shown in this document.]
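Description:
pNoRBP.iGlucoSnFR2.H348H.HaloTag is a 5,647-nt bacterial expression plasmid built on the pRSET backbone for producing a high-affinity version of the green fluorescent glucose sensor iGlucoSnFR2 fused to a HaloTag. It is maintained in E. coli through a high-copy ColE1/pUC-type origin and selected with ampicillin via the β-lactamase gene and its native promoter. An f1 phage origin is also present. Short lacZα and lacI fragments and a piece of the T7 gene 10-derived SET1 tag appear in the annotation, most likely as backbone remnants rather than functional elements.

Expression is driven by a T7 promoter followed by the efficient T7 gene 10 ribosome binding site and closed by a T7 terminator, so production requires a host that supplies T7 RNA polymerase. The sensor reading frame lies between these elements. The automated annotation recognises only its GFP-derived portion (called as cEGFP), while the flanking regions, which presumably encode the glucose-binding part of the sensor, are left unannotated, and the record does not identify that binding domain. Downstream, the region matched to the haloalkane dehalogenase dhaA corresponds to the C-terminal HaloTag, an engineered dehalogenase that normally binds chloroalkane ligands covalently. The record describes this copy as inert, though it does not specify how it was made so. The "H348H" label marks the high-affinity sensor variant, and the meaning of "NoRBP" in the name is not explained. The insert is listed as synthetic and mouse-derived. The plasmid is suited to expressing the sensor protein in bacteria, for example to characterise its glucose response in vitro.
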