Addgene plasmid #244108: pNoRBP.iGlucoSnFR2.H348H.HaloTag
Purpose: Bacterial expression of green glucose sensor (high affinity) with inert HaloTag
Depositing lab: Tim Brown & HHMI-JRC Tool Translation Team. Depositing organization: HHMI, Janelia Research Campus. Publication: iGlucoSnFR2: A genetically encoded fluorescent sensor for measuring intracellular or extracellular glucose in vivo in mouse brain. Marvin JS, Machler P, Meng C, Ates T, Patel RH, Adhikari R, Makurath MA, Ku Z, Feliciano D, Atasoy D, Cui G, Kleinfeld D, Brown TA. Sci Adv. 2025 Nov 14;11(46):eadz3889. doi: 10.1126/sciadv.adz3889. Epub 2025 Nov 12. PubMed 41223288.
Backbone
  Vector backbone: pRSET
  Vector type: Bacterial Expression
Growth in bacteria
  Bacterial resistance: Ampicillin, 100 μg/mL
  Growth temperature: 37°C
  Growth strain: DH5alpha
  Copy number: High Copy
Gene/Insert
  Gene/Insert name: iGlucoSnFR2.H348H.HaloTag
  Species: M. musculus (mouse), Synthetic
  Tag / fusion protein: HaloTag (C terminal on insert)
  Cloning method: Restriction Enzyme; 5′ cloning site Unknown (unknown if destroyed)
Terms and licenses: Academic/Nonprofit Terms; Industry Terms: Not Available to Industry
How to cite: pNoRBP.iGlucoSnFR2.H348H.HaloTag was a gift from Tim Brown & HHMI-JRC Tool Translation Team (Addgene plasmid # 244108 ; http://n2t.net/addgene:244108 ; RRID:Addgene_244108)
